>Addgene plasmid #44842 | pFA6a-link-yoTagRFP-T-SpHis5 | depositor full sequence | sequence record 62025 | pFA6a-link-yoTagRFP-T-SpHis5 sequence 4756 bps
GCGCCACTTCTAAATAAGCGAATTTCTTATGATTTATGATTTTTATTATTAAATAAGTTATAAAAAAAAT
AAGTGTATACAAATTTTAAAGTGACTCTTAGGTTTTAAAACGAAAATTCTTATTCTTGAGTAACTCTTTC
CTGTAGGTCAGGTTGCTTTCTCAGGTATAGTATGAGGTCGCTCTTATTGACCACACCTCTACCGGCAGAT
CCGCTAGGGATAACAGGGTAATATAGATCTGTTTAGCTTGCCTCGTCCCCGCCGGGTCACCCGGCCAGCG
ACATGGAGGCCCAGAATACCCTCCTTGACAGTCTTGACGTGCGCAGCTCAGGGGCATGATGTGACTGTCG
CCCGTACATTTAGCCCATACATCCCCATGTATAATCATTTGCATCCATACATTTTGATGGCCGCACGGCG
CGAAGCAAAAATTACGGCTCCTCGCTGCAGACCTGCGAGCAGGGAAACGCTCCCCTCACAGACGCGTTGA
ATTGTCCCCACGCCGCGCCCCTGTAGAGAAATATAAAAGGTTAGGATTTGCCACTGAGGTTCTTCTTTCA
TATACTTCCTTTTAAAATCTTGCTAGGATACAGTTCTCACATCACATCCGAACATAAACAACCATGGGTA
GGAGGGCTTTTGTAGAAAGAAATACGAACGAAACGAAAATCAGCGTTGCCATCGCTTTGGACAAAGCTCC
CTTACCTGAAGAGTCGAATTTTATTGATGAACTTATAACTTCCAAGCATGCAAACCAAAAGGGAGAACAA
GTAATCCAAGTAGACACGGGAATTGGATTCTTGGATCACATGTATCATGCACTGGCTAAACATGCAGGCT
GGAGCTTACGACTTTACTCAAGAGGTGATTTAATCATCGATGATCATCACACTGCAGAAGATACTGCTAT
TGCACTTGGTATTGCATTCAAGCAGGCTATGGGTAACTTTGCCGGCGTTAAAAGATTTGGACATGCTTAT
TGTCCACTTGACGAAGCTCTTTCTAGAAGCGTAGTTGACTTGTCGGGACGGCCCTATGCTGTTATCGATT
TGGGATTAAAGCGTGAAAAGGTTGGGGAATTGTCCTGTGAAATGATCCCTCACTTACTATATTCCTTTTC
GGTAGCAGCTGGAATTACTTTGCATGTTACCTGCTTATATGGTAGTAATGACCATCATCGTGCTGAAAGC
GCTTTTAAATCTCTGGCTGTTGCCATGCGCGCGGCTACTAGTCTTACTGGAAGTTCTGAAGTCCCAAGCA
CGAAGGGAGTGTTGTAAAGAGTACTGACAATAAAAAGATTCTTGTTTTCAAGAACTTGTCATTTGTATAG
TTTTTTTATATTGTAGTTGTTCTATTTTAATCAAATGTTAGCGTGATTTATATTTTTTTTCGCCTCGACA
TCATCTGCCCAGATGCGAAGTTAAGTGCGCAGAAAGTAATATCATGCGTCAATCGTATGTGAATGCTGGT
CGCTATACTGCTGTCGATTCGATACTAACGCCGCCATCCAGTTTAAACGAGCTCGAATTCATCGATGATA
TCAGATCCACTAGTGGCCTATGCGGCCGCGGATCTGCCGGTCTCCCTATAGTGAGTCGTATTAATTTCGA
TAAGCCAGGTTAACCTGCATTAATGAATCGGCCAACGCGCGGGGAGAGGCGGTTTGCGTATTGGGCGCTC
TTCCGCTTCCTCGCTCACTGACTCGCTGCGCTCGGTCGTTCGGCTGCGGCGAGCGGTATCAGCTCACTCA
AAGGCGGTAATACGGTTATCCACAGAATCAGGGGATAACGCAGGAAAGAACATGTGAGCAAAAGGCCAGC
AAAAGGCCAGGAACCGTAAAAAGGCCGCGTTGCTGGCGTTTTTCCATAGGCTCCGCCCCCCTGACGAGCA
TCACAAAAATCGACGCTCAAGTCAGAGGTGGCGAAACCCGACAGGACTATAAAGATACCAGGCGTTTCCC
CCTGGAAGCTCCCTCGTGCGCTCTCCTGTTCCGACCCTGCCGCTTACCGGATACCTGTCCGCCTTTCTCC
CTTCGGGAAGCGTGGCGCTTTCTCAATGCTCACGCTGTAGGTATCTCAGTTCGGTGTAGGTCGTTCGCTC
CAAGCTGGGCTGTGTGCACGAACCCCCCGTTCAGCCCGACCGCTGCGCCTTATCCGGTAACTATCGTCTT
GAGTCCAACCCGGTAAGACACGACTTATCGCCACTGGCAGCAGCCACTGGTAACAGGATTAGCAGAGCGA
GGTATGTAGGCGGTGCTACAGAGTTCTTGAAGTGGTGGCCTAACTACGGCTACACTAGAAGGACAGTATT
TGGTATCTGCGCTCTGCTGAAGCCAGTTACCTTCGGAAAAAGAGTTGGTAGCTCTTGATCCGGCAAACAA
ACCACCGCTGGTAGCGGTGGTTTTTTTGTTTGCAAGCAGCAGATTACGCGCAGAAAAAAAGGATCTCAAG
AAGATCCTTTGATCTTTTCTACGGGGTCTGACGCTCAGTGGAACGAAAACTCACGTTAAGGGATTTTGGT
CATGAGATTATCAAAAAGGATCTTCACCTAGATCCTTTTAAATTAAAAATGAAGTTTTAAATCAATCTAA
AGTATATATGAGTAAACTTGGTCTGACAGTTACCAATGCTTAATCAGTGAGGCACCTATCTCAGCGATCT
GTCTATTTCGTTCATCCATAGTTGCCTGACTCCCCGTCGTGTAGATAACTACGATACGGGAGGGCTTACC
ATCTGGCCCCAGTGCTGCAATGATACCGCGAGACCCACGCTCACCGGCTCCAGATTTATCAGCAATAAAC
CAGCCAGCCGGAAGGGCCGAGCGCAGAAGTGGTCCTGCAACTTTATCCGCCTCCATCCAGTCTATTAATT
GTTGCCGGGAAGCTAGAGTAAGTAGTTCGCCAGTTAATAGTTTGCGCAACGTTGTTGCCATTGCTACAGG
CATCGTGGTGTCACGCTCGTCGTTTGGTATGGCTTCATTCAGCTCCGGTTCCCAACGATCAAGGCGAGTT
ACATGATCCCCCATGTTGTGCAAAAAAGCGGTTAGCTCCTTCGGTCCTCCGATCGTTGTCAGAAGTAAGT
TGGCCGCAGTGTTATCACTCATGGTTATGGCAGCACTGCATAATTCTCTTACTGTCATGCCATCCGTAAG
ATGCTTTTCTGTGACTGGTGAGTACTCAACCAAGTCATTCTGAGAATAGTGTATGCGGCGACCGAGTTGC
TCTTGCCCGGCGTCAATACGGGATAATACCGCGCCACATAGCAGAACTTTAAAAGTGCTCATCATTGGAA
AACGTTCTTCGGGGCGAAAACTCTCAAGGATCTTACCGCTGTTGAGATCCAGTTCGATGTAACCCACTCG
TGCACCCAACTGATCTTCAGCATCTTTTACTTTCACCAGCGTTTCTGGGTGAGCAAAAACAGGAAGGCAA
AATGCCGCAAAAAAGGGAATAAGGGCGACACGGAAATGTTGAATACTCATACTCTTCCTTTTTCAATATT
ATTGAAGCATTTATCAGGGTTATTGTCTCATGAGCGGATACATATTTGAATGTATTTAGAAAAATAAACA
AATAGGGGTTCCGCGCACATTTCCCCGAAAAGTGCCACCTGACGTCTAAGAAACCATTATTATCATGACA
TTAACCTATAAAAATAGGCGTATCACGAGGCCCTTTCGTCTCGCGCGTTTCGGTGATGACGGTGAAAACC
TCTGACACATGCAGCTCCCGGAGACGGTCACAGCTTGTCTGTAAGCGGATGCCGGGAGCAGACAAGCCCG
TCAGGGCGCGTCAGCGGGTGTTGGCGGGTGTCGGGGCTGGCTTAACTATGCGGCATCAGAGCAGATTGTA
CTGAGAGTGCACCATATGGACATATTGTCGTTAGAACGCGGCTACAATTAATACATAACCTTATGTATCA
TACACATACGATTTAGGTGACACTATAGAACGCGGCCGCCAGCTGAAGCTTCGTACGCTGCAGGTCGACG
GATCGGTGACGGTGCTGGTTTAATTAACATGGTATCTAAAGGTGAAGAGTTGATAAAGGAAAATATGCAC
ATGAAACTCTATATGGAAGGCACAGTGAATAACCATCATTTTAAGTGTACTTCAGAAGGAGAAGGTAAGC
CTTATGAGGGGACACAAACTATGAGAATTAAAGTTGTTGAAGGAGGTCCACTACCATTCGCTTTTGACAT
CCTGGCAACGAGCTTCATGTATGGCTCCAGAACATTCATAAACCATACACAAGGTATTCCAGATTTCTTC
AAACAAAGTTTTCCAGAAGGCTTTACTTGGGAGAGAGTTACTACCTACGAGGACGGGGGTGTTTTAACTG
CGACACAGGATACATCATTACAAGATGGCTGTTTGATCTACAACGTAAAAATCAGAGGTGTCAATTTTCC
ATCTAACGGACCTGTTATGCAGAAAAAGACCTTGGGTTGGGAGGCTAATACTGAAATGCTATACCCAGCA
GATGGAGGATTGGAAGGTAGGACAGATATGGCATTGAAACTTGTAGGAGGCGGTCACCTAATTTGCAACT
TTAAGACAACCTACAGAAGCAAAAAGCCTGCTAAAAATCTTAAAATGCCAGGGGTGTACTACGTGGATCA
TAGACTTGAACGTATCAAGGAAGCTGACAAAGAGACTTACGTTGAACAACACGAAGTCGCCGTCGCCAGA
TACTGTGACTTACCTTCAAAGTTAGGTCATAAACTGAATGGTATGGATGAATTGTATAAGTAAGGC
Features (pLannotate 1.2.2; 13 found; start..end, strand, type, name):
     18..205     +  terminator     ADH1 terminator: S. cerevisiae ADH1; transcription terminator for the S. cerevisiae alcohol dehydrogenase 1 (ADH1) gene
    280..623     +  promoter       TEF promoter: Ashbya gossypii TEF promoter
    624..1277    +  CDS            S. pombe his5: imidazoleglycerol-phosphate dehydratase, required for histidine biosynthesis; Schizosaccharomyces pombe his5; yeast auxotrophic marker; corresponds to S. cerevisiae HIS3
   1283..1480    +  terminator     TEF terminator: Ashbya gossypii TEF terminator
   1585..1603    -  promoter       T7 promoter: promoter for bacteriophage T7 RNA polymerase
   1625..1678    -  CDS            lacI (fragment): lac repressor; lacI; The lac repressor binds to the lac operator to inhibit transcription in E. coli. This inhibition can be relieved by adding lactose or isopropyl-β-D-thiogalactopyranoside (IPTG).
   1861..2449    -  rep_origin     ori: high-copy-number ColE1/pMB1/pBR322/pUC origin of replication
   2620..3480    -  CDS            AmpR: β-lactamase; bla; confers resistance to ampicillin, carbenicillin, and related antibiotics
   3481..3585    -  promoter       AmpR promoter: bla
   3680..3715    +  CDS            rop (fragment): Rop protein, which maintains plasmids at low copy number; rop
   3817..3868    +  misc_feature   bom (fragment): basis of mobility region from pBR322
   3931..3949    +  promoter       SP6 promoter: promoter for bacteriophage SP6 RNA polymerase
   4019..4750    +  CDS            TagRFP-T: TagRFP-T is a basic (constitutively fluorescent) red fluorescent protein published in 2008, derived from Entacmaea quadricolor. It has low acid sensitivity.
