[The description below was written by a language model from this plasmid's Addgene catalogue record and pLannotate feature annotations shown in this document.]
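Description:
pFA6a-link-yoTagRFP-T-SpHis5 is a yeast tagging vector built on the pFA6a backbone, intended as a source of a cassette for fusing a red fluorescent protein to genes in Saccharomyces cerevisiae. In E. coli it is maintained through a high-copy ColE1/pUC-type origin and selected with ampicillin via the β-lactamase gene and its native promoter. No yeast origin of replication or centromere is annotated, which fits its role as a template for chromosomal integration rather than an episomal expression plasmid. Short lacI, rop and bom fragments are backbone remnants, and SP6 and T7 promoters flank the cassette region.

The payload consists of two adjacent modules on the circular map. The first is the yoTagRFP-T coding sequence, a synthetic, yeast codon-optimized version of TagRFP-T, a constitutively fluorescent red protein derived from Entacmaea quadricolor. It has no annotated promoter of its own and is followed across the plasmid origin by the S. cerevisiae ADH1 terminator, so a fused gene would be driven by its own promoter and terminated by ADH1. The "link" in the name indicates a linker preceding the fluorescent protein, although the feature table does not annotate it separately. The second module is the selection marker: Schizosaccharomyces pombe his5, which corresponds to S. cerevisiae HIS3, expressed from the Ashbya gossypii TEF promoter and terminator to allow selection for histidine prototrophy in his3 strains.

The vector derives from an earlier set of optimized fluorescent protein tagging cassettes and belongs to a series of improved blue, green and red tagging vectors. It is typically used to create fluorescent fusions for imaging protein localization and abundance.
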