Addgene plasmid #44842: pFA6a-link-yoTagRFP-T-SpHis5
Purpose: Yeast tagging vector to create gene fusion with yeast optimized TagRFP-T with SpHis5 selection
Depositing lab: Wendell Lim & Kurt Thorn. Depositing organization: University of California, San Francisco (UCSF). Publication: Improved Blue, Green, and Red Fluorescent Protein Tagging Vectors for S. cerevisiae. Lee S, Lim WA, Thorn KS. PLoS One. 2013 Jul 2;8(7):e67902. doi: 10.1371/journal.pone.0067902. Print 2013. PubMed 23844123.
Backbone
  Vector backbone: pFA6a
  Vector type: Yeast Expression
  Selectable markers: HIS3
Growth in bacteria
  Bacterial resistance: Ampicillin, 100 μg/mL
  Growth temperature: 37°C
  Growth strain: DH5alpha
  Copy number: Unknown
Gene/Insert
  Gene/Insert name: yoTagRFP-T (alt name: Yeast Optimized TagRFP-T)
  Species: Synthetic
Terms and licenses: Academic/Nonprofit Terms; Industry Terms: Not Available to Industry
Depositor comments: This vector is derived from the sequences published in “Optimized cassettes for fluorescent protein tagging in Saccharomyces cerevisiae.” Sheff MA, Thorn KS. Yeast. 2004 Jun;21(8):661-70. These plasmids were generated with funding from an NIGMS Systems Biology Center grant, number P50 GM081879. Please acknowledge this grant if you use these plasmids.
How to cite: pFA6a-link-yoTagRFP-T-SpHis5 was a gift from Wendell Lim & Kurt Thorn (Addgene plasmid # 44842 ; http://n2t.net/addgene:44842 ; RRID:Addgene_44842)
