>Addgene plasmid #44842 | pFA6a-link-yoTagRFP-T-SpHis5 | addgene partial sequence | sequence record 72527 | Sp6 5'-ATTTAGGTGACACTATAG-3'
ACGGATCGGTGACGGTGCTGGTTTAATTAACATGGTATCTAAAGGTGAAGAGTTGATAAAGGAAAATATG
CACATGAAACTCTATATGGAAGGCACAGTGAATAACCATCATTTTAAGTGTACTTCAGAAGGAGAAGGTA
AGCCTTATGAGGGGACACAAACTATGAGAATTAAAGTTGTTGAAGGAGGTCCACTACCATTCGCTTTTGA
CATCCTGGCAACGAGCTTCATGTATGGCTCCAGAACATTCATAAACCATACACAAGGTATTCCAGATTTC
TTCAAACAAAGTTTTCCAGAAGGCTTTACTTGGGAGAGAGTTACTACCTACGAGGACGGGGGTGTTTTAA
CTGCGACACAGGATACATCATTACAAGATGGCTGTTTGATCTACAACGTAAAAATCAGAGGTGTCAATTT
TCCATCTAACGGACCTGTTATGCAGAAAAAGACCTTGGGTTGGGAGGCTAATACTGAAATGCTATACCCA
GCAGATGGAGGATTGGAAGGTAGGACAGATATGGCATTGAAACTTGTAGGAGGCGGTCACCTAATTTGCA
ACTTTAAGACAACCTACAGAAGCAAAAAGCCTGCTAAAAATCTTAAAATGCCAGGGGTGTACTACGTGGA
TCATAGACTTGAACGTATCAAGGAAGCTGACAAAGAGACTTACGTTGAACAACACGAAGTCGCCGTCGCC
AGATACTGTGACTTACCTTCAAAGTTAGGTCATAAACTGAATGGTATGGATGAATTGTATAAGTAAGGCG
CGCCACTTCT
