>Addgene plasmid #44842 | pFA6a-link-yoTagRFP-T-SpHis5 | addgene partial sequence | sequence record 72653 | T7
ATCTGATATCATCGATGAATTCGAGCTCGTTTAAACTGGATGGCGGCGTTAGTATCGAATCGACAGCAGT
ATAGCGACCAGCATTCACATACGATTGACGCATGATATTACTTTCTGCGCACTTAACTTCGCATCTGGGC
AGATGATGTCGAGGCGAAAAAAAATATAAATCACGCTAACATTTGATTAAAATAGAACAACTACAATATA
AAAAAACTATACAAATGACAAGTTCTTGAAAACAAGAATCTTTTTATTGTCAGTACTCTTTACAACACTC
CCTTCGTGCTTGGGACTTCAGAACTTCCAGTAAGACTAGTAGCCGCGCGCATGGCAACAGCCAGAGATTT
AAAAGCGCTTTCAGCACGATGATGGTCATTACTACCATATAAGCAGGTAACATGCAAAGTAATTCCAGCT
GCTACCGAAAAGGAATATAGTAAGTGAGGGATCATTTCACAGGACAATTCCCCAACCTTTTCACGCTTTA
ATCCCAAATCGATAACAGCATAGGGCCGTCCCGACAAGTCAACTACGCTTCTAGAAAGAGCTTCGTCAAG
TGGACAATAAGCATGTCCAAATCTTTTAACGCCGGCAAAGTTACTCATAGCCTGCTTGAATGCAATACCA
AGTGCAATAGCAGTATCTTCTGCAGTGTGATGATCATCGATGATTAAATCACCTCTTGAGTAAAGTCGTA
AGCTCCAGCCTGCATGTTTAGCCAGTGCATGATACATGTGATCCAAGAATCCAATTCCCGTGTCTACTTG
GATTACTTGTTCTCCCTTTTGGTTTGTATGCTTGGAAGTTATAAGTTCATCAATAAAA
